Addgene plasmid #227131: pGL4_10xUAS-CMVmin-BC0443-luc2
Purpose: Barcoded assay, UAS sensor for split TEV assays; barcode BC0443
Depositing lab: Michael Wehr. Depositing organization: Systasy Bioscience GmbH. Publication: Polypharmacological profiling across protein target families and cellular pathways using the multiplexed cell-based assay platform safetyProfiler reveals efficacy, potency and side effects of drugs. Popovic L, Brankatschk B, Palladino G, Rossner MJ, Wehr MC. Biomed Pharmacother. 2024 Nov;180:117523. doi: 10.1016/j.biopha.2024.117523. Epub 2024 Oct 14. PubMed 39405910.
Backbone
  Vector backbone: pGL4
  Vector type: Mammalian Expression
Growth in bacteria
  Bacterial resistance: Ampicillin, 100 μg/mL
  Growth temperature: 37°C
  Growth strain: DH5alpha
  Copy number: High Copy
Gene/Insert
  Gene/Insert name: 10x clustered UAS element linked to CMV minimal promoter driving barcode 0443 and a luciferase reporter gene
  Species: Synthetic
  Cloning method: Gateway Cloning
Terms and licenses: Academic/Nonprofit Terms; Industry Terms: Not Available to Industry
How to cite: pGL4_10xUAS-CMVmin-BC0443-luc2 was a gift from Michael Wehr (Addgene plasmid # 227131 ; http://n2t.net/addgene:227131 ; RRID:Addgene_227131)
