[The description below was written by a language model from this plasmid's Addgene catalogue record and pLannotate feature annotations shown in this document.]
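Description:
pGL4_10xUAS-CMVmin-BC0443-luc2 is a 6.7 kb mammalian reporter plasmid on the pGL4 backbone, built as a Gal4-responsive sensor for barcoded, multiplexed cell-based assays. It is propagated in E. coli at high copy from a ColE1/pUC-type origin under ampicillin selection (AmpR). It also carries an SV40 enhancer/early promoter driving hygromycin B phosphotransferase with a synthetic poly(A) signal, which would permit selection of stably transfected mammalian cells. A synthetic poly(A) signal and an RNA polymerase II pause site sit upstream of the sensor cassette, a standard pGL4 arrangement that limits read-through transcription from the backbone into the reporter.

The synthetic payload was assembled by multi-fragment Gateway cloning, leaving attB1, attB4, attB3 and attB2 scars between modules. The catalogue describes ten clustered UAS elements; the automated annotation flags only four short UAS fragments in this region, so not every site is individually annotated. These Gal4-binding sites lie upstream of a minimal CMV promoter, which has low basal activity and fires only when a Gal4 DNA-binding-domain transactivator is recruited. Downstream, between attB3 and attB2, is a short segment flanked by inward-facing T3 and T7 promoter sequences; this presumably holds barcode BC0443, although the barcode itself is not annotated. It is followed by firefly luc2 fused to hCL1 and hPEST degradation sequences, which shorten reporter half-life for more dynamic readouts, and an SV40 poly(A) signal.

In split TEV assays, reconstituted TEV protease activity typically releases a Gal4-based transcription factor that activates this sensor. Activation produces both luciferase signal and an expressed, unique RNA barcode, so many assays can be pooled and read out together, as in the drug-profiling platform the record cites.
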