Features (pLannotate 1.2.2; 25 found; start..end, strand, type, name):
     47..71      +  protein_bind   attB1: mutant version of attB; recombination site for the Gateway® BP reaction BP Clonase™
    101..119     +  protein_bind   5X UAS (fragment): five tandem copies of the "ScaI site" 17-mer CGGAGTACTGTCCTCCG, an upstream activating sequence (UAS) that efficiently binds yeast Gal4 (Webster et al., 1988; Pfeiffer et al., 2010) GAL4
    187..204     +  protein_bind   5X UAS (fragment): five tandem copies of the "ScaI site" 17-mer CGGAGTACTGTCCTCCG, an upstream activating sequence (UAS) that efficiently binds yeast Gal4 (Webster et al., 1988; Pfeiffer et al., 2010) GAL4
    235..253     +  protein_bind   5X UAS (fragment): five tandem copies of the "ScaI site" 17-mer CGGAGTACTGTCCTCCG, an upstream activating sequence (UAS) that efficiently binds yeast Gal4 (Webster et al., 1988; Pfeiffer et al., 2010) GAL4
    321..338     +  protein_bind   5X UAS (fragment): five tandem copies of the "ScaI site" 17-mer CGGAGTACTGTCCTCCG, an upstream activating sequence (UAS) that efficiently binds yeast Gal4 (Webster et al., 1988; Pfeiffer et al., 2010) GAL4
    358..378     -  protein_bind   attB4: mutant version of attB; core recombination site for the Gateway® BP reaction BP Clonase™
    394..431     +  promoter       minimal CMV promoter: human cytomegalovirus (CMV) immediate early promoter
    514..534     +  protein_bind   attB3: mutant version of attB; core recombination site for the Gateway® BP reaction BP Clonase™
    561..579     +  promoter       T3 promoter: promoter for bacteriophage T3 RNA polymerase
    643..661     -  promoter       T7 promoter: promoter for bacteriophage T7 RNA polymerase
    688..708     -  protein_bind   attB2: mutant version of attB; core recombination site for the Gateway® BP reaction BP Clonase™
    773..2425    +  CDS            luciferase: firefly luciferase synthetic luc2 version of the luciferase gene
   2429..2476    +  CDS            hCL1: non-ORF yeast peptide conferring ubiquitin-dependent degradation human codon-optimized
   2483..2599    +  CDS            hPEST: PEST degradation sequence from mouse ornithine decarboxylase human codon-optimized
   2648..2769    -  polyA_signal   SV40 poly(A) signal: SV40 polyadenylation signal
   2795..2926    -  CDS            LT_SV40 (fragment): Experimental evidence at protein level: Swiss-Prot protein existence level 1. Isoform 17kT antigen targets host RBL2 for degradation and promotes cell proliferation. Transactivates host cyclin A promoter through its J domain. From Simian virus 40 (SV40).
   2963..3320    +  promoter       SV40 promoter: SV40 enhancer and early promoter
   3351..4388    +  CDS            HygR: hygromycin B phosphotransferase confers resistance to hygromycin
   4412..4460    +  polyA_signal   poly(A) signal: synthetic polyadenylation signal
   4476..4607    +  CDS            TcR (fragment): tetracycline efflux protein; tet; confers resistance to tetracycline
   4787..5375    -  rep_origin     ori: high-copy-number ColE1/pMB1/pBR322/pUC origin of replication
   5575..6435    -  CDS            AmpR: β-lactamase confers resistance to ampicillin, carbenicillin, and related antibiotics
   6436..6477    -  promoter       AmpR promoter (fragment): bla
   6540..6588    +  polyA_signal   poly(A) signal: synthetic polyadenylation signal
   6602..6693    +  misc_feature   pause site: RNA polymerase II transcriptional pause signal from the human α2 globin gene
>Addgene plasmid #227131 | pGL4_10xUAS-CMVmin-BC0443-luc2 | addgene full sequence | sequence record 454371 | Addgene NGS Result
GGCCTAACTGGCCGGTACCTGAGCTCGCTAGCCTCGAGGATATCAAACAAGTTTGTACAAAAAAGCAGGC
TCCCTAACTGGCCGGTACCGAGTTTCTAGACGGAGTACTGTCCTCCGAGCGGAGTACTGTCCTCCGACTC
GAGCGGAGTACTGTCCTCCGATCGGAGTACTGTCCTCCGCGAATTCCGGAGTACTGTCCTCCGAAGACGC
TAGTGCCGGTACCGAGTTTCTAGACGGAGTACTGTCCTCCGAGCGGAGTACTGTCCTCCGACTCGAGCGG
AGTACTGTCCTCCGATCGGAGTACTGTCCTCCGCGAATTCCGGAGTACTGTCCTCCGAAGACGCTAGCGG
GGGGCTACAACTTTTCTATACAAAGTTGCGGTACCCGGGTCGAGTAGGCGTGTACGGTGGGAGGCCTATA
TAAGCAGAGCTCGTTTAGTGAACCGTCAGATCGCCTGGAGACGCCATCCACGCTGTTTTGACCTCCATAG
AAGACACCGGGACCGATCCAGCCCAACTTTGTATAATAAAGTTGAGCTAGTTGCTAAGTCTGCCGAGTAG
AATTAACCCTCACTAAAGGGTAGGTGACACTATTTACTACTACATACATACATTCAGCCTCAACATCAAA
AATCCTTTCTTTCCTATAGTGAGTCGTATTAGTAGACGCGAGTCAATGCATGTACGACAGCTTTCTTGTA
CAAAGTGGTTCGATATCAAGATCTGGCCTCGGCGGCCAAGCTTGGCAATCCGGTACTGTTGGTAAAGCCA
CCATGGAAGATGCCAAAAACATTAAGAAGGGCCCAGCGCCATTCTACCCACTCGAAGACGGGACCGCCGG
CGAGCAGCTGCACAAAGCCATGAAGCGCTACGCCCTGGTGCCCGGCACCATCGCCTTTACCGACGCACAT
ATCGAGGTGGACATTACCTACGCCGAGTACTTCGAGATGAGCGTTCGGCTGGCAGAAGCTATGAAGCGCT
ATGGGCTGAATACAAACCATCGGATCGTGGTGTGCAGCGAGAATAGCTTGCAGTTCTTCATGCCCGTGTT
GGGTGCCCTGTTCATCGGTGTGGCTGTGGCCCCAGCTAACGACATCTACAACGAGCGCGAGCTGCTGAAC
AGCATGGGCATCAGCCAGCCCACCGTCGTATTCGTGAGCAAGAAAGGGCTGCAAAAGATCCTCAACGTGC
AAAAGAAGCTACCGATCATACAAAAGATCATCATCATGGATAGCAAGACCGACTACCAGGGCTTCCAAAG
CATGTACACCTTCGTGACTTCCCATTTGCCACCCGGCTTCAACGAGTACGACTTCGTGCCCGAGAGCTTC
GACCGGGACAAAACCATCGCCCTGATCATGAACAGTAGTGGCAGTACCGGATTGCCCAAGGGCGTAGCCC
TACCGCACCGCACCGCTTGTGTCCGATTCAGTCATGCCCGCGACCCCATCTTCGGCAACCAGATCATCCC
CGACACCGCTATCCTCAGCGTGGTGCCATTTCACCACGGCTTCGGCATGTTCACCACGCTGGGCTACTTG
ATCTGCGGCTTTCGGGTCGTGCTCATGTACCGCTTCGAGGAGGAGCTATTCTTGCGCAGCTTGCAAGACT
ATAAGATTCAATCTGCCCTGCTGGTGCCCACACTATTTAGCTTCTTCGCTAAGAGCACTCTCATCGACAA
GTACGACCTAAGCAACTTGCACGAGATCGCCAGCGGCGGGGCGCCGCTCAGCAAGGAGGTAGGTGAGGCC
GTGGCCAAACGCTTCCACCTACCAGGCATCCGCCAGGGCTACGGCCTGACAGAAACAACCAGCGCCATTC
TGATCACCCCCGAAGGGGACGACAAGCCTGGCGCAGTAGGCAAGGTGGTGCCCTTCTTCGAGGCTAAGGT
GGTGGACTTGGACACCGGTAAGACACTGGGTGTGAACCAGCGCGGCGAGCTGTGCGTCCGTGGCCCCATG
ATCATGAGCGGCTACGTTAACAACCCCGAGGCTACAAACGCTCTCATCGACAAGGACGGCTGGCTGCACA
GCGGCGACATCGCCTACTGGGACGAGGACGAGCACTTCTTCATCGTGGACCGGCTGAAGAGCCTGATCAA
ATACAAGGGCTACCAGGTAGCCCCAGCCGAACTGGAGAGCATCCTGCTGCAACACCCCAACATCTTCGAC
GCCGGGGTCGCCGGCCTGCCCGACGACGATGCCGGCGAGCTGCCCGCCGCAGTCGTCGTGCTGGAACACG
GTAAAACCATGACCGAGAAGGAGATCGTGGACTATGTGGCCAGCCAGGTTACAACCGCCAAGAAGCTGCG
CGGTGGTGTTGTGTTCGTGGACGAGGTGCCTAAAGGACTGACCGGCAAGTTGGACGCCCGCAAGATCCGC
GAGATTCTCATTAAGGCCAAGAAGGGCGGCAAGATCGCCGTGTAATCTGCTTGCAAGAACTGGTTCAGTA
GCTTAAGCCACTTTGTGATCCACCTTAACAGCCACGGCTTCCCTCCCGAGGTGGAGGAGCAGGCCGCCGG
CACCCTGCCCATGAGCTGCGCCCAGGAGAGCGGCATGGATAGACACCCTGCTGCTTGCGCCAGCGCCAGG
ATCAACGTCTAACTGCAGTCTAGAGTCGGGGCGGCCGGCCGCTTCGAGCAGACATGATAAGATACATTGA
TGAGTTTGGACAAACCACAACTAGAATGCAGTGAAAAAAATGCTTTATTTGTGAAATTTGTGATGCTATT
GCTTTATTTGTAACCATTATAAGCTGCAATAAACAAGTTAACAACAACAATTGCATTCATTTTATGTTTC
AGGTTCAGGGGGAGGTGTGGGAGGTTTTTTAAAGCAAGTAAAACCTCTACAAATGTGGTAAAATCGATAA
GGATCCGTTTGCGTATTGGGCGCTCTTCCGCTGATCTGCGCAGCACCATGGCCTGAAATAACCTCTGAAA
GAGGAACTTGGTTAGCTACCTTCTGAGGCGGAAAGAACCAGCTGTGGAATGTGTGTCAGTTAGGGTGTGG
AAAGTCCCCAGGCTCCCCAGCAGGCAGAAGTATGCAAAGCATGCATCTCAATTAGTCAGCAACCAGGTGT
GGAAAGTCCCCAGGCTCCCCAGCAGGCAGAAGTATGCAAAGCATGCATCTCAATTAGTCAGCAACCATAG
TCCCGCCCCTAACTCCGCCCATCCCGCCCCTAACTCCGCCCAGTTCCGCCCATTCTCCGCCCCATGGCTG
ACTAATTTTTTTTATTTATGCAGAGGCCGAGGCCGCCTCTGCCTCTGAGCTATTCCAGAAGTAGTGAGGA
GGCTTTTTTGGAGGCCTAGGCTTTTGCAAAAAGCTCGATTCTTCTGACACTAGCGCCACCATGAAGAAGC
CCGAACTCACCGCTACCAGCGTTGAAAAATTTCTCATCGAGAAGTTCGACAGTGTGAGCGACCTGATGCA
GTTGTCGGAGGGCGAAGAGAGCCGAGCCTTCAGCTTCGATGTCGGCGGACGCGGCTATGTACTGCGGGTG
AATAGCTGCGCTGATGGCTTCTACAAAGACCGCTACGTGTACCGCCACTTCGCCAGCGCTGCACTACCCA
TCCCCGAAGTGTTGGACATCGGCGAGTTCAGCGAGAGCCTGACATACTGCATCAGTAGACGCGCCCAAGG
CGTTACTCTCCAAGACCTCCCCGAAACAGAGCTGCCTGCTGTGTTACAGCCTGTCGCCGAAGCTATGGAT
GCTATTGCCGCCGCCGACCTCAGTCAAACCAGCGGCTTCGGCCCATTCGGGCCCCAAGGCATCGGCCAGT
ACACAACCTGGCGGGATTTCATTTGCGCCATTGCTGATCCCCATGTCTACCACTGGCAGACCGTGATGGA
CGACACCGTGTCCGCCAGCGTAGCTCAAGCCCTGGACGAACTGATGCTGTGGGCCGAAGACTGTCCCGAG
GTGCGCCACCTCGTCCATGCCGACTTCGGCAGCAACAACGTCCTGACCGACAACGGCCGCATCACCGCCG
TAATCGACTGGTCCGAAGCTATGTTCGGGGACAGTCAGTACGAGGTGGCCAACATCTTCTTCTGGCGGCC
CTGGCTGGCTTGCATGGAGCAGCAGACTCGCTACTTCGAGCGCCGGCATCCCGAGCTGGCCGGCAGCCCT
CGTCTGCGAGCCTACATGCTGCGCATCGGCCTGGATCAGCTCTACCAGAGCCTCGTGGACGGCAACTTCG
ACGATGCTGCCTGGGCTCAAGGCCGCTGCGATGCCATCGTCCGCAGCGGGGCCGGCACCGTCGGTCGCAC
ACAAATCGCTCGCCGGAGCGCAGCCGTATGGACCGACGGCTGCGTCGAGGTGCTGGCCGACAGCGGCAAC
CGCCGGCCCAGTACACGACCGCGCGCTAAGGAGGTAGGTCGAGTTTAAACTCTAGAACCGGTCATGGCCG
CAATAAAATATCTTTATTTTCATTACATCTGTGTGTTGGTTTTTTGTGTGTTCGAACTAGATGCTGTCGA
CCGATGCCCTTGAGAGCCTTCAACCCAGTCAGCTCCTTCCGGTGGGCGCGGGGCATGACTATCGTCGCCG
CACTTATGACTGTCTTCTTTATCATGCAACTCGTAGGACAGGTGCCGGCAGCGCTCTTCCGCTTCCTCGC
TCACTGACTCGCTGCGCTCGGTCGTTCGGCTGCGGCGAGCGGTATCAGCTCACTCAAAGGCGGTAATACG
GTTATCCACAGAATCAGGGGATAACGCAGGAAAGAACATGTGAGCAAAAGGCCAGCAAAAGGCCAGGAAC
CGTAAAAAGGCCGCGTTGCTGGCGTTTTTCCATAGGCTCCGCCCCCCTGACGAGCATCACAAAAATCGAC
GCTCAAGTCAGAGGTGGCGAAACCCGACAGGACTATAAAGATACCAGGCGTTTCCCCCTGGAAGCTCCCT
CGTGCGCTCTCCTGTTCCGACCCTGCCGCTTACCGGATACCTGTCCGCCTTTCTCCCTTCGGGAAGCGTG
GCGCTTTCTCATAGCTCACGCTGTAGGTATCTCAGTTCGGTGTAGGTCGTTCGCTCCAAGCTGGGCTGTG
TGCACGAACCCCCCGTTCAGCCCGACCGCTGCGCCTTATCCGGTAACTATCGTCTTGAGTCCAACCCGGT
AAGACACGACTTATCGCCACTGGCAGCAGCCACTGGTAACAGGATTAGCAGAGCGAGGTATGTAGGCGGT
GCTACAGAGTTCTTGAAGTGGTGGCCTAACTACGGCTACACTAGAAGAACAGTATTTGGTATCTGCGCTC
TGCTGAAGCCAGTTACCTTCGGAAAAAGAGTTGGTAGCTCTTGATCCGGCAAACAAACCACCGCTGGTAG
CGGTGGTTTTTTTGTTTGCAAGCAGCAGATTACGCGCAGAAAAAAAGGATCTCAAGAAGATCCTTTGATC
TTTTCTACGGGGTCTGACGCTCAGTGGAACGAAAACTCACGTTAAGGGATTTTGGTCATGAGATTATCAA
AAAGGATCTTCACCTAGATCCTTTTAAATTAAAAATGAAGTTTTAAATCAATCTAAAGTATATATGAGTA
AACTTGGTCTGACAGCGGCCGCAAATGCTAAACCACTGCAGTGGTTACCAGTGCTTGATCAGTGAGGCAC
CGATCTCAGCGATCTGCCTATTTCGTTCGTCCATAGTGGCCTGACTCCCCGTCGTGTAGATCACTACGAT
TCGTGAGGGCTTACCATCAGGCCCCAGCGCAGCAATGATGCCGCGAGAGCCGCGTTCACCGGCCCCCGAT
TTGTCAGCAATGAACCAGCCAGCAGGGAGGGCCGAGCGAAGAAGTGGTCCTGCTACTTTGTCCGCCTCCA
TCCAGTCTATGAGCTGCTGTCGTGATGCTAGAGTAAGAAGTTCGCCAGTGAGTAGTTTCCGAAGAGTTGT
GGCCATTGCTACTGGCATCGTGGTATCACGCTCGTCGTTCGGTATGGCTTCGTTCAACTCTGGTTCCCAG
CGGTCAAGCCGGGTCACATGATCACCCATATTATGAAGAAATGCAGTCAGCTCCTTAGGGCCTCCGATCG
TTGTCAGAAGTAAGTTGGCCGCGGTGTTGTCGCTCATGGTAATGGCAGCACTACACAATTCTCTTACCGT
CATGCCATCCGTAAGATGCTTTTCCGTGACCGGCGAGTACTCAACCAAGTCGTTTTGTGAGTAGTGTATA
CGGCGACCAAGCTGCTCTTGCCCGGCGTCTATACGGGACAACACCGCGCCACATAGCAGTACTTTGAAAG
TGCTCATCATCGGGAATCGTTCTTCGGGGCGGAAAGACTCAAGGATCTTGCCGCTATTGAGATCCAGTTC
GATATAGCCCACTCTTGCACCCAGTTGATCTTCAGCATCTTTTACTTTCACCAGCGTTTCGGGGTGTGCA
AAAACAGGCAAGCAAAATGCCGCAAAGAAGGGAATGAGTGCGACACGAAAATGTTGGATGCTCATACTCG
TCCTTTTTCAATATTATTGAAGCATTTATCAGGGTTACTAGTACGTCTCTCAAGGATAAGTAAGTAATAT
TAAGGTACGGGAGGTATTGGACAGGCCGCAATAAAATATCTTTATTTTCATTACATCTGTGTGTTGGTTT
TTTGTGTGAATCGATAGTACTAACATACGCTCTCCATCAAAACAAAACGAAACAAAACAAACTAGCAAAA
TAGGCTGTCCCCAGTGCAAGTGCAGGTGCCAGAACATTTCTCT
